Addgene plasmid #230648: AiP1408 - pAAV-AiE2179m-minBG-SYFP2-WPRE3-BGHpA
Purpose: AiE2179m is an enhancer sequence, designed to drive AAV-mediated transgene expression in specific populations of brain cells
Depositing lab: Allen Institute for Brain Science & Bosiljka Tasic. Depositing organization: Allen Institute. Publication: A suite of enhancer AAVs and transgenic mouse lines for genetic access to cortical cell types. Ben-Simon Y, Hooper M, Narayan S, Daigle TL, Dwivedi D, Way SW, Oster A, Stafford DA, Mich JK, Taormina MJ, Martinez RA, Opitz-Araya X, Roth JR, Alexander JR, Allen S, Amster A, Arbuckle J, Ayala A, Baker PM, Bakken TE, Barcelli T, Barta S, Bendrick J, Bertagnolli D, Bielstein C, Bishwakarma P, Bowlus J, Boyer G, Brouner K, Casian B, Casper T, Chakka AB, Chakrabarty R, Chance RK, Chavan S, Clark M, Colbert K, Collman F, Daniel S, Departee M, DiValentin P, Donadio N, Dotson N, Egdorf T, Fliss T, Gabitto M, Garcia J, Gary A, Gasperini M, Gloe J, Goldy J, Gore BB, Graybuck L, Greisman N, Haeseleer F, Halterman C, Haradon Z, Hastings SD, Helback O, Ho W, Hockemeyer D, Huang C, Huff S, Hunker A, Johansen N, Jones D, Juneau Z, Kalmbach B, Kannan M, Khem S, Kussick E, Kutsal R, Larsen R, Lee C, Lee AY, Leibly M, Lenz GH, Li S, Liang E, Lusk N, Madigan Z, Malloy J, Malone J, McCue R, Melchor J, Mollenkopf T, Moosman S, Morin E, Newman D, Ng L, Ngo K, Omstead V, Otto S, Oyama A, Pena N, Pham T, Phillips E, Pom CA, Potekhina L, Ransford S, Ray PL, Rette D, Reynoldson C, Rimorin C, Rocha D, Ruiz A, Sanchez REA, Sawyer L, Sedeno-Cortes A, Sevigny JP, Shapovalova N, Shepard N, Shulga L, Sigler AR, Siverts L, Soliman S, Somasundaram S, Staats B, Stewart K, Szelenyi E, Tieu M, Trader C, Tran A, van Velthoven CTJ, Walker M, Wang Y, Weed N, Wirthlin M, Wood T, Wynalda B, Yao Z, Zhou T, Ariza J, Dee N, Reding M, Ronellenfitch K, Mufti S, Sunkin SM, Smith KA, Esposito L, Waters J, Thyagarajan B, Yao S, Lein ES, Zeng H, Levi BP, Ngai J, Ting JT, Tasic B. Cell. 2025 May 16:S0092-8674(25)00513-6. doi: 10.1016/j.cell.2025.05.002. PubMed 40403729.
Backbone
  Vector backbone: pAAV2
  Vector type: AAV
Growth in bacteria
  Bacterial resistance: Ampicillin, 100 μg/mL
  Growth temperature: 37°C
  Growth strain: NEB Stable
  Copy number: High Copy
Gene/Insert
  Gene/Insert name: SYFP2
  Species: Synthetic
  Promoter: minBG
  Cloning method: Restriction Enzyme; 5′ cloning site MluI (unknown if destroyed); 3′ cloning site SacI (unknown if destroyed)
Terms and licenses: Academic/Nonprofit Terms; Industry Terms: Not Available to Industry
How to cite: AiP1408 - pAAV-AiE2179m-minBG-SYFP2-WPRE3-BGHpA was a gift from Allen Institute for Brain Science & Bosiljka Tasic (Addgene plasmid # 230648 ; http://n2t.net/addgene:230648 ; RRID:Addgene_230648)
