[The description below was written by a language model from this plasmid's Addgene catalogue record and pLannotate feature annotations shown in this document.]
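Description:
AiP1408 - pAAV-AiE2179m-minBG-SYFP2-WPRE3-BGHpA is an AAV transfer plasmid built on a pAAV2 backbone, one of a large set of enhancer-driven reporter vectors made for genetic access to defined brain cell types. It is about 5 kb and is propagated in bacteria as a high-copy plasmid through a ColE1/pUC-type origin, with ampicillin selection from the β-lactamase gene and its own promoter. An f1 phage origin is also present, together with small remnants of pBR322 bom and rop sequences. A recombination-deficient growth strain is recorded, which is a common choice for keeping the repeat-rich AAV ITRs intact.

The expression cassette sits between AAV2 inverted terminal repeats, which provide the signals for genome replication and packaging into AAV capsids. The right ITR is annotated in full, whereas the left one is detected only as short fragments in this sequencing result. Within the ITRs, the AiE2179m enhancer is placed upstream of minBG, presumably a minimal beta-globin promoter. A minimal promoter of this kind gives little expression by itself, so transcription depends on the cell-type-specific activity of the enhancer. Neither element is annotated in the feature table, but they presumably occupy the unannotated region upstream of the reporter, and the MluI and SacI cloning sites recorded may mark where the enhancer was inserted. The reporter is SYFP2, a fast-maturing monomeric yellow fluorescent protein. It is followed by WPRE3, a shortened woodchuck posttranscriptional regulatory element that appears as two WPRE fragments and boosts transcript expression, and then by the bovine growth hormone polyadenylation signal.

The construct is intended for producing recombinant AAV that labels specific brain cell populations with yellow fluorescence. The record does not state which populations AiE2179m targets.
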