Features (pLannotate 1.2.2; 14 found; start..end, strand, type, name):
     12..39      +  repeat_region  AAV2 ITR (fragment): inverted terminal repeat of adeno-associated virus serotype 2 inverted
     68..95      +  repeat_region  AAV2 ITR (fragment): inverted terminal repeat of adeno-associated virus serotype 2 inverted
    973..1689    +  CDS            SYFP2: SYFP2 is a basic (constitutively fluorescent) yellow fluorescent protein published in 2006, derived from Aequorea victoria. It is reported to be a very rapidly-maturing monomer with moderate acid sensitivity.
   1729..1886    +  misc_feature   WPRE (fragment): woodchuck hepatitis virus posttranscriptional regulatory element
   1892..1972    +  misc_feature   WPRE (fragment): woodchuck hepatitis virus posttranscriptional regulatory element
   1989..2100    +  polyA_signal   bGH poly(A) signal: bovine growth hormone polyadenylation signal
   2218..2358    +  repeat_region  AAV2 ITR: inverted terminal repeat of adeno-associated virus serotype 2 inverted
   2363..2414    -  misc_feature   bom (fragment): basis of mobility region from pBR322
   2433..2888    +  rep_origin     f1 ori (sequence partly withheld): f1 bacteriophage origin of replication; arrow indicates direction of (+) strand synthesis
   2889..2938    -  misc_feature   bom (fragment): basis of mobility region from pBR322
   3040..3075    -  CDS            rop (fragment): Rop protein, which maintains plasmids at low copy number; rop
   3170..3274    +  promoter       AmpR promoter: bla
   3275..4135    +  CDS            AmpR: β-lactamase; bla; confers resistance to ampicillin, carbenicillin, and related antibiotics
   4306..4894    +  rep_origin     ori: high-copy-number ColE1/pMB1/pBR322/pUC origin of replication
>Addgene plasmid #230648 | AiP1408 - pAAV-AiE2179m-minBG-SYFP2-WPRE3-BGHpA | addgene full sequence | sequence record 471002 | Addgene NGS Result
CCTGCAGGCAGCTGCGCGCTCGCTCGCTCACTGAGGCCGCCCGGGCGTCGGGCGACCTTTGGTCGCCCGG
CCTCAGTGAGCGAGCGAGCGCGCAGAGAGGGAGTGGCCAACTCCATCACTAGGGGTTCCTGCGGCCGCAC
GCGTGATATATAGACCTAATGGCCACAGCAAAGCAGGAAACAGAAGCCTTGGAAGGCATGTGACCTCTGC
TGGCGACTCTCATTGTCAGCATGAAGAACAGCAAACCCAGTACAACCGTTTCCTGTGACTGTGTCATAGA
TCGATTACTCAAGGCTGGGTGGCTTGAAACCACAAGCATAAGATCTCCATTGCCAGGGTCAGAAGGCTGG
GAAATAGCTGAGTTCTCTGGCAACTCGGAAGGAGATGGAAAGGCCTGGGTTGAGGAAATGTGTCACGTAC
ATGAAGTCACAAGGCATTGTCACGAAAGGTAGCCACACACGGACCACTAGGTTTAAGTCGATGCAACCAC
TTCTGCCTTAGCTGCCTGTGTGTTCTCCTCCAACTCATCTCCCGCTCCCACACTGCTCCCTTGTTTCAAA
GTCCCAGAATTCCTGAGTTGTGCCACAGACAGACACCTCTGATCGTTATTGTCCAGTCTCGTTTTTCATC
TTGAACCGTGCACATACAGCATATCATGTTGGATGTCTTCTGGAACTTTCCTTTCCCCTTGACATCCTGT
CTCTGAAAATCAACTTCATCCTTGCATCTGGTTTCAGTTCCTCTGTCTTTGCTGCTACACCAGTCACTGG
TGAGAACCGGAAATAGGTACAATACATTGTAACGTATCCACTTGAGGTTTGGGTGTTATTTTTAGTATGC
AAATCGGGGAGGGCTGTCAGTAAGCTCTCCTTTGAGCTCGGGCTGGGCATAAAAGTCAGGGCAGAGCCAT
CTATTGCTTACATTTGCTTCTGGGATCCAGATCTTTCGAAGCTAGCGCTACCGGTCGCCACCATGGTGAG
CAAGGGCGAGGAGCTGTTCACCGGGGTGGTGCCCATCCTGGTCGAGCTGGACGGCGACGTAAACGGCCAC
AAGTTCAGCGTGTCCGGCGAGGGCGAGGGCGATGCCACCTACGGCAAGCTGACCCTGAAGCTGATCTGCA
CCACCGGCAAGCTGCCCGTGCCCTGGCCCACCCTCGTGACCACCCTGGGCTACGGCGTGCAGTGCTTCGC
CCGCTACCCCGACCACATGAAGCAGCACGACTTCTTCAAGTCCGCCATGCCCGAAGGCTACGTCCAGGAG
CGCACCATCTTCTTCAAGGACGACGGCAACTACAAGACCCGCGCCGAGGTGAAGTTCGAGGGCGACACCC
TGGTGAACCGCATCGAGCTGAAGGGCATCGACTTCAAGGAGGACGGCAACATCCTGGGGCACAAGCTGGA
GTACAACTACAACAGCCACAACGTCTATATCACCGCCGACAAGCAGAAGAACGGCATCAAGGCCAACTTC
AAGATCCGCCACAACATCGAGGACGGCGGCGTGCAGCTCGCCGACCACTACCAGCAGAACACCCCCATCG
GCGACGGCCCCGTGCTGCTGCCCGACAACCACTACCTGAGCTACCAGTCCAAGCTGAGCAAAGACCCCAA
CGAGAAGCGCGATCACATGGTCCTGCTGGAGTTCGTGACCGCCGCCGGGATCACTCTCGGCATGGACGAG
CTGTACAAGTAAGTCGACGGCGCGCCGCGGCCGCGAATTCGATATCATAATCAACCTCTGGATTACAAAA
TTTGTGAAAGATTGACTGGTATTCTTAACTATGTTGCTCCTTTTACGCTATGTGGATACGCTGCTTTAAT
GCCTTTGTATCATGCTATTGCTTCCCGTATGGCTTTCATTTTCTCCTCCTTGTATAAATCCTGGTTAGTT
CTTGCCACGGCGGAACTCATCGCCGCCTGCCTTGCCCGCTGCTGGACAGGGGCTCGGCTGTTGGGCACTG
ACAATTCCGTGGCTCGAGAGATCTTCGACTGTGCCTTCTAGTTGCCAGCCATCTGTTGTTTGCCCCTCCC
CCGTGCCTTCCTTGACCCTGGAAGGTGCCACTCCCACTGTCCTTTCCTAATAAAATGAGGAAATTGCATC
GCATTGTCTGAGTAGGTGTCATTCTATTCTGGGGGGTGGGGTGGGGCAGGACAGCAAGGGGGAGGATTGG
GAAGACAATAGCAGGCATGAGATCTCACGTGCGGACCGAGCGGCCGCAGGAACCCCTAGTGATGGAGTTG
GCCACTCCCTCTCTGCGCGCTCGCTCGCTCACTGAGGCCGGGCGACCAAAGGTCGCCCGACGCCCGGGCT
TTGCCCGGGCGGCCTCAGTGAGCGAGCGAGCGCGCAGCTGCCTGCAGGGGCGCCTGATGCGGTATTTTCT
CCTTACGCATCTGTGCGGTATTTCACACCGCATA
[95 nt withheld, positions 2415-2509]
T
[46 nt withheld, positions 2511-2556]
C
[141 nt withheld, positions 2558-2698]
CCTTTGACGTTGGAGTCCACGTTCTTT
[37 nt withheld, positions 2726-2762]
ACTCTATCTCGGGCTATTCTTTTGATTTATAAGGGATTTTGCCGATTTCGGTCTATTGGTTAAAAAATGA
GCTGATTTAACAAAAATTTAACGCGAATTTTAACAAAATATTAACGTTTACAATTTTATGGTGCACTCTC
AGTACAATCTGCTCTGATGCCGCATAGTTAAGCCAGCCCCGACACCCGCCAACACCCGCTGACGCGCCCT
GACGGGCTTGTCTGCTCCCGGCATCCGCTTACAGACAAGCTGTGACCGTCTCCGGGAGCTGCATGTGTCA
GAGGTTTTCACCGTCATCACCGAAACGCGCGAGACGAAAGGGCCTCGTGATACGCCTATTTTTATAGGTT
AATGTCATGATAATAATGGTTTCTTAGACGTCAGGTGGCACTTTTCGGGGAAATGTGCGCGGAACCCCTA
TTTGTTTATTTTTCTAAATACATTCAAATATGTATCCGCTCATGAGACAATAACCCTGATAAATGCTTCA
ATAATATTGAAAAAGGAAGAGTATGAGTATTCAACATTTCCGTGTCGCCCTTATTCCCTTTTTTGCGGCA
TTTTGCCTTCCTGTTTTTGCTCACCCAGAAACGCTGGTGAAAGTAAAAGATGCTGAAGATCAGTTGGGTG
CACGAGTGGGTTACATCGAACTGGATCTCAACAGCGGTAAGATCCTTGAGAGTTTTCGCCCCGAAGAACG
TTTTCCAATGATGAGCACTTTTAAAGTTCTGCTATGTGGCGCGGTATTATCCCGTATTGACGCCGGGCAA
GAGCAACTCGGTCGCCGCATACACTATTCTCAGAATGACTTGGTTGAGTACTCACCAGTCACAGAAAAGC
ATCTTACGGATGGCATGACAGTAAGAGAATTATGCAGTGCTGCCATAACCATGAGTGATAACACTGCGGC
CAACTTACTTCTGACAACGATCGGAGGACCGAAGGAGCTAACCGCTTTTTTGCACAACATGGGGGATCAT
GTAACTCGCCTTGATCGTTGGGAACCGGAGCTGAATGAAGCCATACCAAACGACGAGCGTGACACCACGA
TGCCTGTAGCAATGGCAACAACGTTGCGCAAACTATTAACTGGCGAACTACTTACTCTAGCTTCCCGGCA
ACAATTAATAGACTGGATGGAGGCGGATAAAGTTGCAGGACCACTTCTGCGCTCGGCCCTTCCGGCTGGC
TGGTTTATTGCTGATAAATCTGGAGCCGGTGAGCGTGGGTCTCGCGGTATCATTGCAGCACTGGGGCCAG
ATGGTAAGCCCTCCCGTATCGTAGTTATCTACACGACGGGGAGTCAGGCAACTATGGATGAACGAAATAG
ACAGATCGCTGAGATAGGTGCCTCACTGATTAAGCATTGGTAACTGTCAGACCAAGTTTACTCATATATA
CTTTAGATTGATTTAAAACTTCATTTTTAATTTAAAAGGATCTAGGTGAAGATCCTTTTTGATAATCTCA
TGACCAAAATCCCTTAACGTGAGTTTTCGTTCCACTGAGCGTCAGACCCCGTAGAAAAGATCAAAGGATC
TTCTTGAGATCCTTTTTTTCTGCGCGTAATCTGCTGCTTGCAAACAAAAAAACCACCGCTACCAGCGGTG
GTTTGTTTGCCGGATCAAGAGCTACCAACTCTTTTTCCGAAGGTAACTGGCTTCAGCAGAGCGCAGATAC
CAAATACTGTTCTTCTAGTGTAGCCGTAGTTAGGCCACCACTTCAAGAACTCTGTAGCACCGCCTACATA
CCTCGCTCTGCTAATCCTGTTACCAGTGGCTGCTGCCAGTGGCGATAAGTCGTGTCTTACCGGGTTGGAC
TCAAGACGATAGTTACCGGATAAGGCGCAGCGGTCGGGCTGAACGGGGGGTTCGTGCACACAGCCCAGCT
TGGAGCGAACGACCTACACCGAACTGAGATACCTACAGCGTGAGCTATGAGAAAGCGCCACGCTTCCCGA
AGGGAGAAAGGCGGACAGGTATCCGGTAAGCGGCAGGGTCGGAACAGGAGAGCGCACGAGGGAGCTTCCA
GGGGGAAACGCCTGGTATCTTTATAGTCCTGTCGGGTTTCGCCACCTCTGACTTGAGCGTCGATTTTTGT
GATGCTCGTCAGGGGGGCGGAGCCTATGGAAAAACGCCAGCAACGCGGCCTTTTTACGGTTCCTGGCCTT
TTGCTGGCCTTTTGCTCACATGT
